>Addgene plasmid #56012 | mPlum-CT6-Actin-7 | depositor partial sequence | sequence record 86920 | insert sequence
GACGTCAGATCCGCTAGCGCTACCGGTGGCTACCATGGTGAGCAAGGGCGAGGAGGTCATCAAGGAGTTC
ATGCGCTTCAAGGAGCACATGGAGGGCTCCGTGAACGGCCACGAGTTCGAGATCGAGGGCGAGGGCGAGG
GCCGCCCCTACGAGGGCACCCAGACCGCCAGGCTGAAGGTGACCAAGGGTGGCCCCCTGCCCTTCGCCTG
GGACATCCTGTCCCCTCAGATCATGTACGGCTCCAAGGCCTACGTGAAGCACCCCGCCGACATCCCCGAC
TACTTGAAGCTGTCCTTCCCCGAGGGCTTCAAGTGGGAGCGCGTGATGAACTTCGAGGACGGCGGCGTGG
TGACCGTGACCCAGGACTCCTCCCTGCAGGACGGCGAGTTCATCTACAAGGTGAAGGTGCGCGGCACCAA
CTTCCCCTCCGACGGCCCCGTAATGCAGAAGAAGACCATGGGCTGGGAGGCCTCCTCCGAGCGGATGTAC
CCCGAGGACGGCGCCCTGAAGGGCGAGATGAAGATGAGGCTGAGGCTGAAGGACGGCGGCCACTACGACG
CCGAGGTCAAGACCACCTACATGGCCAAGAAGCCCGTGCAGCTGCCCGGCGCCTACAAGACCGACATCAA
GCTGGACATCACCTCCCACAACGAGGACTACACCATCGTGGAACAGTACGAGCGCGCCGAGGGCCGCCAC
TCCACCGGCGCCATGGACGAGCTGTACAAGTCCGGACTCAGATCTCGAGCTATGGATGATGATATCGCCG
CGCTCGTCGTCGACAACGGCTCCGGCATGTGCAAGGCCGGCTTCGCGGGCGACGATGCCCCCCGGGCCGT
CTTCCCCTCCATCGTGGGGCGCCCCAGGCACCAGGGCGTGATGGTGGGCATGGGTCAGAAGGATTCCTAT
GTGGGCGACGAGGCCCAGAGCAAGAGAGGCATCCTCACCCTGAAGTACCCCATCGAGCACGGCATCGTCA
CCAACTGGGACGACATGGAGAAAATCTGGCACCACACCTTCTACAATGAGCTGCGTGTGGCTCCCGAGGA
GCACCCCGTGCTGCTGACCGAGGCCCCCCTGAACCCCAAGGCCAACCGCGAGAAGATGACCCAGATCATG
TTTGAGACCTTCAACACCCCAGCCATGTACGTTGCTATCCAGGCTGTGCTATCCCTGTACGCCTCTGGCC
GTACCACTGGCATCGTGATGGACTCCGGTGACGGGGTCACCCACACTGTGCCCATCTACGAGGGGTATGC
CCTCCCCCATGCCATCCTGCGTCTGGACCTGGCTGGCCGGGACCTGACTGACTACCTCATGAAGATCCTC
ACCGAGCGCGGCTACAGCTTCACCACCACGGCCGAGCGGGAAATCGTGCGTGACATTAAGGAGAAGCTGT
GCTACGTCGCCCTGGACTTCGAGCAAGAGATGGCCACGGCTGCTTCCAGCTCCTCCCTGGAGAAGAGCTA
CGAGCTGCCTGACGGCCAGGTCATCACCATTGGCAATGAGCGGTTCCGCTGCCCTGAGGCACTCTTCCAG
CCTTCCTTCCTGGGCATGGAGTCCTGTGGCATCCACGAAACTACCTTCAACTCCATCATGAAGTGTGACG
TGGACATCCGCAAAGACCTGTACGCCAACACAGTGCTGTCTGGCGGCACCACCATGTACCCTGGCATTGC
CGACAGGATGCAGAAGGAGATCACTGCCCTGGCACCCAGCACAATGAAGATCAAGATCATTGCTCCTCCT
GAGCGCAAGTACTCCGTGTGGATCGGCGGCTCCATCCTGGCCTCGCTGTCCACCTTCCAGCAGATGTGGA
TCAGCAAGCAGGAGTATGACGAGTCCGGCCCCTCCATCGTCCACCGCAAATGCTTCTAGGGATCCACCGG
ATCTAGATAACTGATCATAATCAGCCATACCACATTGAGA
