[The description below was written by a language model from this plasmid's Addgene catalogue record.]
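Description:
mPlum-CT6-Actin-7 is a mammalian expression plasmid that produces human beta-actin (ACTB) fused to the far-red fluorescent protein mPlum. It is built on an mPlum backbone of about 4.75 kb without the insert. The backbone supplies the fluorescent protein, so the tag, recorded as mPlum-CT6, sits at the N-terminus of actin. The record does not explain the "CT6" designation or the trailing "7" in the name. The latter may refer to a linker between the two partners, but this is not stated. The fusion is transcribed from the strong constitutive CMV promoter. The use of an SV40 polyA reverse sequencing primer suggests that an SV40 polyadenylation signal lies downstream of the coding region.

The plasmid is maintained at high copy number in E. coli under kanamycin selection. The specific origin of replication is not named in the record. For mammalian cells it carries a neomycin resistance marker, so stably expressing lines can be selected with G418 in addition to transient transfection. No feature table is provided, so the finer details of the cassette layout and the cloning method (listed as unknown) cannot be confirmed.

The depositor gives an excitation maximum of 590 nm and an emission maximum of 649 nm for the fluorophore. The construct therefore suits fluorescence imaging of the actin cytoskeleton in living or fixed mammalian cells. The labelled actin incorporates into filaments, allowing structures such as stress fibres and lamellipodia to be visualised. The far-red emission also makes it convenient to combine with green or yellow fluorescent markers in multicolour experiments.
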