Addgene plasmid #56012: mPlum-CT6-Actin-7
Depositing lab: Michael Davidson. Depositing organization: Florida State University, Tallahassee.
Backbone
  Vector backbone: mPlum
  Backbone size w/o insert (bp): 4750
  Vector type: Mammalian Expression
  Selectable markers: Neomycin (select with G418)
Growth in bacteria
  Bacterial resistance: Kanamycin, 50 μg/mL
  Growth temperature: 37°C
  Growth strain: DH5alpha
  Copy number: High Copy
Gene/Insert
  Gene/Insert name: Actin (alt name: NM_001101.3)
  Species: H. sapiens (human)
  Entrez Gene: ACTB (a.k.a. BKRNS, BNS, BRWS1, CSMH, DDS1, PS1TP5BP1, THC8)
  Promoter: CMV
  Tag / fusion protein: mPlum-CT6 (N terminal on backbone)
  Cloning method: Unknown
  Sequencing primers: 5′ CMV-F; 3′ SV40pA-R
Terms and licenses: Academic/Nonprofit Terms; Industry Terms: Not Available to Industry
Depositor comments: . Excitation = 590; Emission = 649
How to cite: mPlum-CT6-Actin-7 was a gift from Michael Davidson (Addgene plasmid # 56012 ; http://n2t.net/addgene:56012 ; RRID:Addgene_56012)
